Addgene plasmid #148261: pnEA-NpM-Dm4E-T_9-44-YLFWtoAADD-GB1_AA
Purpose: Bacterial Expression of Dm4E-T_9-44-YLFWtoAADD
Depositing lab: Elisa Izaurralde. Depositing organization: Max Planck Institute for Developmental Biology. Publication: Molecular architecture of 4E-BP translational inhibitors bound to eIF4E. Peter D, Igreja C, Weber R, Wohlbold L, Weiler C, Ebertsch L, Weichenrieder O, Izaurralde E. Mol Cell. 2015 Mar 19;57(6):1074-87. doi: 10.1016/j.molcel.2015.01.017. Epub 2015 Feb 19. PubMed 25702871.
Backbone
  Vector backbone: Unknown
  Vector type: Bacterial Expression
Growth in bacteria
  Bacterial resistance: Ampicillin, 100 μg/mL
  Growth temperature: 37°C
  Growth strain: DH5alpha
  Copy number: Low Copy
Gene/Insert
  Gene/Insert name: Dm4E-T_9-44-YLFWtoAADD (alt name: 4E-T)
  Species: D. melanogaster (fly)
  Entrez Gene: 4E-T (a.k.a. Dmel_CG32016, CG11097, CG11232, CG32016, Dm4E-T, Dmel\CG32016)
  Cloning method: Unknown
Terms and licenses: Academic/Nonprofit Terms; Industry Terms: Not Available to Industry
Depositor comments: ORF extracted from CG32016 isoform C. NCBI:NM_166798.1, one variation L127S annotated as EST. Plasmids from this collection were made available to the research community and donated after the lab closed. Please note that the sequence provided by the depositing laboratory may be theoretical/predicted or based on Sanger sequencing results. There may be discrepancies between sequencing results obtained by Addgene and the depositor sequence. If an Addgene verified sequence is not available, please contact before placing your order to request that our lab fully sequence the plasmid.
How to cite: pnEA-NpM-Dm4E-T_9-44-YLFWtoAADD-GB1_AA was a gift from Elisa Izaurralde (Addgene plasmid # 148261 ; http://n2t.net/addgene:148261 ; RRID:Addgene_148261)
