[The description below was written by a language model from this plasmid's Addgene catalogue record and pLannotate feature annotations shown in this document.]
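Description:
pnEA-NpM-Dm4E-T_9-44-YLFWtoAADD-GB1_AA is a 7,035 nt bacterial expression plasmid for producing a mutated fragment of the Drosophila melanogaster 4E-T protein (CG32016) in E. coli. The catalogue lists the backbone as unknown, but the annotated features point to a pBR322/pET-style architecture. These include a ColE1/pMB1-type origin with the bom region and the rop gene, which fits the recorded low copy number, and remnants of the tetracycline resistance gene and its promoter interrupted by the expression cassette. Selection is by ampicillin through the bla gene.

Expression is driven by a T7 promoter followed by a lac operator and the phage T7 gene 10 ribosome binding site. A plasmid-borne lacI gene supplies repressor, so transcription depends on T7 RNA polymerase and is inducible with IPTG. The open reading frame begins with a cytosolic maltose binding protein lacking its signal sequence. An unannotated gap of about 165 nt follows, which presumably holds the short 4E-T insert and any linker. Downstream lie the GB1 domain of streptococcal protein G and a short match annotated as a SET1 solubility tag fragment, ahead of the T7 terminator. The 4E-T peptide is therefore flanked by an N-terminal MBP and a C-terminal GB1, both of which aid solubility of small peptides, and MBP can also serve for affinity purification.

Going by the construct name, the insert covers residues 9–44 with a YLFW-to-AADD substitution; the record does not give the positions of the changed residues or their rationale. The ORF derives from isoform C. The associated publication concerns the architecture of 4E-BP translational inhibitors bound to eIF4E, so the plasmid probably yields a mutant peptide for binding or structural studies. The deposited sequence may be theoretical rather than fully verified.
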