Features (pLannotate 1.2.2; 20 found; start..end, strand, type, name):
    104..208     +  promoter       AmpR promoter: bla
    209..1069    +  CDS            AmpR: β-lactamase; bla; confers resistance to ampicillin, carbenicillin, and related antibiotics
   1240..1828    +  rep_origin     ori: high-copy-number ColE1/pMB1/pBR322/pUC origin of replication
   2014..2156    -  misc_feature   bom: basis of mobility region from pBR322
   2258..2449    -  CDS            rop: Rop protein, which maintains plasmids at low copy number; rop
   2466..2846    +  CDS            YPB1_ECOLX: Protein predicted: Swiss-Prot protein existence level 4. From Escherichia coli.
   3088..3712    -  CDS            TcR (fragment): tetracycline efflux protein; tet; confers resistance to tetracycline
   3727..3748    -  protein_bind   CAP binding site: CAP binding activates transcription in the presence of cAMP. E. coli catabolite activator protein
   3761..4843    -  CDS            lacI: lac repressor; lacI; The lac repressor binds to the lac operator to inhibit transcription in E. coli. This inhibition can be relieved by adding lactose or isopropyl-β-D-thiogalactopyranoside (IPTG).
   4844..4921    -  promoter       lacI promoter: lacI
   4929..5208    -  CDS            TcR (fragment): tetracycline efflux protein; tet; confers resistance to tetracycline
   5230..5248    +  promoter       T7 promoter: promoter for bacteriophage T7 RNA polymerase
   5249..5273    +  protein_bind   lac operator: The lac repressor binds to the lac operator to inhibit transcription in E. coli. This inhibition can be relieved by adding lactose or isopropyl-β-D-thiogalactopyranoside (IPTG). lac repressor encoded by lacI
   5288..5310    +  RBS            RBS: efficient ribosome binding site from bacteriophage T7 gene 10 (Olins and Rangwala, 1989)
   5321..6417    +  CDS            MBP (fragment): maltose binding protein from E. coli; malE (mutated); This version of the gene does not encode a signal sequence, so MBP will remain in the cytosol.
   6583..6740    +  CDS            GB1 (fragment): B1 domain of Streptococcal protein G effective as a solubilizing fusion partner (Cheng and Patel, 2004)
   6745..6768    +  CDS            SET1 (fragment): solubility-enhancement tag derived from T7 phage gene 10B
   6776..6823    +  terminator     T7 terminator: transcription terminator for bacteriophage T7 RNA polymerase
   6846..6950    -  CDS            TcR (fragment): tetracycline efflux protein; tet; confers resistance to tetracycline
   6998..7026    -  promoter       tet promoter: E. coli promoter for tetracycline efflux protein gene
>Addgene plasmid #148261 | pnEA-NpM-Dm4E-T_9-44-YLFWtoAADD-GB1_AA | depositor full sequence | sequence record 290709 | Full Sequence
TTCTTGAAGACGAAAGGGCCTCGTGATACGCCTATTTTTATAGGTTAATGTCATGATAATAATGGTTTCT
TAGACGTCAGGTGGCACTTTTCGGGGAAATGTGCGCGGAACCCCTATTTGTTTATTTTTCTAAATACATT
CAAATATGTATCCGCTCATGAGACAATAACCCTGATAAATGCTTCAATAATATTGAAAAAGGAAGAGTAT
GAGTATTCAACATTTCCGTGTCGCCCTTATTCCCTTTTTTGCGGCATTTTGCCTTCCTGTTTTTGCTCAC
CCAGAAACGCTGGTGAAAGTAAAAGATGCTGAAGATCAGTTGGGTGCACGAGTGGGTTACATCGAACTGG
ATCTCAACAGCGGTAAGATCCTTGAGAGTTTTCGCCCCGAAGAACGTTTTCCAATGATGAGCACTTTTAA
AGTTCTGCTATGTGGCGCGGTATTATCCCGTGTTGACGCCGGGCAAGAGCAACTCGGTCGCCGCATACAC
TATTCTCAGAATGACTTGGTTGAGTACTCACCAGTCACAGAAAAGCATCTTACGGATGGCATGACAGTAA
GAGAATTATGCAGTGCTGCCATAACCATGAGTGATAACACTGCGGCCAACTTACTTCTGACAACGATCGG
AGGACCGAAGGAGCTAACCGCTTTTTTGCACAACATGGGGGATCATGTAACTCGCCTTGATCGTTGGGAA
CCGGAGCTGAATGAAGCCATACCAAACGACGAGCGTGACACCACGATGCCTGCAGCAATGGCAACAACGT
TGCGCAAACTATTAACTGGCGAACTACTTACTCTAGCTTCCCGGCAACAATTAATAGACTGGATGGAGGC
GGATAAAGTTGCAGGACCACTTCTGCGCTCGGCCCTTCCGGCTGGCTGGTTTATTGCTGATAAATCTGGA
GCCGGTGAGCGTGGGTCTCGCGGTATCATTGCAGCACTGGGGCCAGATGGTAAGCCCTCCCGTATCGTAG
TTATCTACACGACGGGGAGTCAGGCAACTATGGATGAACGAAATAGACAGATCGCTGAGATAGGTGCCTC
ACTGATTAAGCATTGGTAACTGTCAGACCAAGTTTACTCATATATACTTTAGATTGATTTAAAACTTCAT
TTTTAATTTAAAAGGATCTAGGTGAAGATCCTTTTTGATAATCTCATGACCAAAATCCCTTAACGTGAGT
TTTCGTTCCACTGAGCGTCAGACCCCGTAGAAAAGATCAAAGGATCTTCTTGAGATCCTTTTTTTCTGCG
CGTAATCTGCTGCTTGCAAACAAAAAAACCACCGCTACCAGCGGTGGTTTGTTTGCCGGATCAAGAGCTA
CCAACTCTTTTTCCGAAGGTAACTGGCTTCAGCAGAGCGCAGATACCAAATACTGTCCTTCTAGTGTAGC
CGTAGTTAGGCCACCACTTCAAGAACTCTGTAGCACCGCCTACATACCTCGCTCTGCTAATCCTGTTACC
AGTGGCTGCTGCCAGTGGCGATAAGTCGTGTCTTACCGGGTTGGACTCAAGACGATAGTTACCGGATAAG
GCGCAGCGGTCGGGCTGAACGGGGGGTTCGTGCACACAGCCCAGCTTGGAGCGAACGACCTACACCGAAC
TGAGATACCTACAGCGTGAGCTATGAGAAAGCGCCACGCTTCCCGAAGGGAGAAAGGCGGACAGGTATCC
GGTAAGCGGCAGGGTCGGAACAGGAGAGCGCACGAGGGAGCTTCCAGGGGGAAACGCCTGGTATCTTTAT
AGTCCTGTCGGGTTTCGCCACCTCTGACTTGAGCGTCGATTTTTGTGATGCTCGTCAGGGGGGCGGAGCC
TATGGAAAAACGCCAGCAACGCGGCCTTTTTACGGTTCCTGGCCTTTTGCTGGCCTTTTGCTCACATGTT
CTTTCCTGCGTTATCCCCTGATTCTGTGGATAACCGTATTACCGCCTTTGAGTGAGCTGATACCGCTCGC
CGCAGCCGAACGACCGAGCGCAGCGAGTCAGTGAGCGAGGAAGCGGAAGAGCGCCTGATGCGGTATTTTC
TCCTTACGCATCTGTGCGGTATTTCACACCGCATATATGGTGCACTCTCAGTACAATCTGCTCTGATGCC
GCATAGTTAAGCCAGTATACACTCCGCTATCGCTACGTGACTGGGTCATGGCTGCGCCCCGACACCCGCC
AACACCCGCTGACGCGCCCTGACGGGCTTGTCTGCTCCCGGCATCCGCTTACAGACAAGCTGTGACCGTC
TCCGGGAGCTGCATGTGTCAGAGGTTTTCACCGTCATCACCGAAACGCGCGAGGCAGCTGCGGTAAAGCT
CATCAGCGTGGTCGTGAAGCGATTCACAGATGTCTGCCTGTTCATCCGCGTCCAGCTCGTTGAGTTTCTC
CAGAAGCGTTAATGTCTGGCTTCTGATAAAGCGGGCCATGTTAAGGGCGGTTTTTTCCTGTTTGGTCACT
GATGCCTCCGTGTAAGGGGGATTTCTGTTCATGGGGGTAATGATACCGATGAAACGAGAGAGGATGCTCA
CGATACGGGTTACTGATGATGAACATGCCCGGTTACTGGAACGTTGTGAGGGTAAACAACTGGCGGTATG
GATGCGGCGGGACCAGAGAAAAATCACTCAGGGTCAATGCCAGCGCTTCGTTAATACAGATGTAGGTGTT
CCACAGGGTAGCCAGCAGCATCCTGCGATGCAGATCCGGAACATAATGGTGCAGGGCGCTGACTTCCGCG
TTTCCAGACTTTACGAAACACGGAAACCGAAGACCATTCATGTTGTTGCTCAGGTCGCAGACGTTTTGCA
GCAGCAGTCGCTTCACGTTCGCTCGCGTATCGGTGATTCATTCTGCTAACCAGTAAGGCAACCCCGCCAG
CCTAGCCGGGTCCTCAACGACAGGAGCACGATCATGCGCACCCGTGGCCAGGACCCAACGCTGCCCGAGA
TGCGCCGCGTGCGGCTGCTGGAGATGGCGGACGCGATGGATATGTTCTGCCAAGGGTTGGTTTGCGCATT
CACAGTTCTCCGCAAGAATTGATTGGCTCCAATTCTTGGAGTGGTGAATCCGTTAGCGAGGTGCCGCCGG
CTTCCATTCAGGTCGAGGTGGCCCGGCTCCATGCACCGCGACGCAACGCGGGGAGGCAGACAAGGTATAG
GGCGGCGCCTACAATCCATGCCAACCCGTTCCATGTGCTCGCCGAGGCGGCATAAATCGCCGTGACGATC
AGCGGTCCAGTGATCGAAGTTAGGCTGGTAAGAGCCGCGAGCGATCCTTGAAGCTGTCCCTGATGGTCGT
CATCTACCTGCCTGGACAGCATGGCCTGCAACGCGGGCATCCCGATGCCGCCGGAAGCGAGAAGAATCAT
AATGGGGAAGGCCATCCAGCCTCGCGTCGCGAACGCCAGCAAGACGTAGCCCAGCGCGTCGGCCGCCATG
CCGGCGATAATGGCCTGCTTCTCGCCGAAACGTTTGGTGGCGGGACCAGTGACGAAGGCTTGAGCGAGGG
CGTGCAAGATTCCGAATACCGCAAGCGACAGGCCGATCATCGTCGCGCTCCAGCGAAAGCGGTCCTCGCC
GAAAATGACCCAGAGCGCTGCCGGCACCTGTCCTACGAGTTGCATGATAAAGAAGACAGTCATAAGTGCG
GCGACGATAGTCATGCCCCGCGCCCACCGGAAGGAGCTGACTGGGTTGAAGGCTCTCAAGGGCATCGGTC
GAGATCCCGGTGCCTAATGAGTGAGCTAACTTACATTAATTGCGTTGCGCTCACTGCCCGCTTTCCAGTC
GGGAAACCTGTCGTGCCAGCTGCATTAATGAATCGGCCAACGCGCGGGGAGAGGCGGTTTGCGTATTGGG
CGCCAGGGTGGTTTTTCTTTTCACCAGTGAGACGGGCAACAGCTGATTGCCCTTCACCGCCTGGCCCTGA
GAGAGTTGCAGCAAGCGGTCCACGCTGGTTTGCCCCAGCAGGCGAAAATCCTGTTTGATGGTGGTTAACG
GCGGGATATAACATGAGCTGTCTTCGGTATCGTCGTATCCCACTACCGAGATATCCGCACCAACGCGCAG
CCCGGACTCGGTAATGGCGCGCATTGCGCCCAGCGCCATCTGATCGTTGGCAACCAGCATCGCAGTGGGA
ACGATGCCCTCATTCAGCATTTGCATGGTTTGTTGAAAACCGGACATGGCACTCCAGTCGCCTTCCCGTT
CCGCTATCGGCTGAATTTGATTGCGAGTGAGATATTTATGCCAGCCAGCCAGACGCAGACGCGCCGAGAC
AGAACTTAATGGGCCCGCTAACAGCGCGATTTGCTGGTGACCCAATGCGACCAGATGCTCCACGCCCAGT
CGCGTACCGTCTTCATGGGAGAAAATAATACTGTTGATGGGTGTCTGGTCAGAGACATCAAGAAATAACG
CCGGAACATTAGTGCAGGCAGCTTCCACAGCAATGGCATCCTGGTCATCCAGCGGATAGTTAATGATCAG
CCCACTGACGCGTTGCGCGAGAAGATTGTGCACCGCCGCTTTACAGGCTTCGACGCCGCTTCGTTCTACC
ATCGACACCACCACGCTGGCACCCAGTTGATCGGCGCGAGATTTAATCGCCGCGACAATTTGCGACGGCG
CGTGCAGGGCCAGACTGGAGGTGGCAACGCCAATCAGCAACGACTGTTTGCCCGCCAGTTGTTGTGCCAC
GCGGTTGGGAATGTAATTCAGCTCCGCCATCGCCGCTTCCACTTTTTCCCGCGTTTTCGCAGAAACGTGG
CTGGCCTGGTTCACCACGCGGGAAACGGTCTGATAAGAGACACCGGCATACTCTGCGACATCGTATAACG
TTACTGGTTTCACATTCACCACCCTGAATTGACTCTCTTCCGGGCGCTATCATGCCATACCGCGAAAGGT
TTTGCGCCATTCGATGGTGTCCGGGATCTCGACGCTCTCCCTTATGCGACTCCTGCATTAGGAAGCAGCC
CAGTAGTAGGTTGAGGCCGTTGAGCACCGCCGCCGCAAGGAATGGTGCATGCAAGGAGATGGCGCCCAAC
AGTCCCCCGGCCACGGGGCCTGCCACCATACCCACGCCGAAACAAGCGCTCATGAGCCCGAAGTGGCGAG
CCCGATCTTCCCCATCGGTGATGTCGGCGATATAGGCGCCAGCAACCGCACCTGTGGCGCCGGTGATGCC
GGCCACGATGCGTCCGGCGTAGAGGATCGAGATCTCGATCCCGCGAAATTAATACGACTCACTATAGGGG
AATTGTGAGCGGATAACAATTCCCCACTAGTAATAATTTTGTTTAACTTTAAGAAGGAGATATACCATGG
AAACTGAAGAAGGTAAACTGGTAATCTGGATTAACGGCGATAAAGGCTATAACGGTCTCGCTGAAGTCGG
TAAGAAATTCGAGAAAGATACCGGAATTAAAGTCACCGTTGAGCATCCGGATAAACTGGAAGAGAAATTC
CCACAGGTTGCGGCAACTGGCGATGGCCCTGACATTATCTTCTGGGCACACGACCGCTTTGGTGGCTACG
CTCAATCTGGCCTGTTGGCTGAAATCACCCCGGACAAAGCGTTCCAGGACAAGCTGTATCCGTTTACCTG
GGATGCCGTACGTTACAACGGCAAGCTGATTGCTTACCCGATCGCTGTTGAAGCGTTATCGCTGATTTAT
AACAAAGACCTGCTGCCGAACCCGCCAAAAACCTGGGAAGAGATCCCGGCGCTGGATAAAGAACTGAAAG
CGAAAGGTAAGAGCGCCCTGATGTTCAACCTGCAAGAACCGTACTTCACCTGGCCGCTGATTGCTGCTGA
CGGGGGTTATGCGTTCAAGTATGAAAACGGCAAGTACGACATTAAAGACGTGGGCGTGGATAACGCTGGC
GCGAAAGCGGGTCTGACCTTCCTGGTTGACCTGATTAAAAACAAACACATGAATGCAGACACCGATTACT
CCATCGCAGAAGCTGCCTTTAATAAAGGCGAAACAGCGATGACCATCAACGGCCCGTGGGCATGGTCCAA
CATCGACACCAGCAAAGTGAATTATGGTGTAACGGTACTGCCGACCTTCAAGGGTCAACCATCCAAACCG
TTCGTTGGCGTGCTGAGCGCAGGTATTAACGCCGCCAGTCCGAACAAAGAGCTGGCAAAAGAGTTCCTCG
AAAACTATCTGCTGACTGATGAAGGTCTGGAAGCGGTTAATAAAGACAAACCGCTGGGTGCCGTAGCGCT
GAAGTCTTACGAGGAAGAGTTGGCGAAAGATCCACGTATTGCCGCCACGATGGAAAACGCCCAGAAAGGT
GAAATCATGCCGAACATCCCGCAGATGTCCGCTTTCTGGTATGCCGTGCGTACTGCGGTGATCAACGCCG
CCAGCGGTCGTCAGACTGTCGATGAAGCCCTTAAAGACGCGCAGACTGGTACCGGCAGCGGCCTGGAAGT
TCTGTTCCAGGGGCCCCATATGAGGGCCTCGAAAGTAGACGCCTTAGCTCTAAGATATGAAGGTAAAAGT
CGACAGCGCCCGCAATGTTCAACACGACTTGAATTGCAGACGCTAGGTGACGACAAAATTGCTAGCATGC
AGTACAAACTTATCCTGAACGGTAAAACCCTGAAAGGTGAAACCACCACCGAAGCTGTTGACGCTGCTAC
CGCGGAAAAAGTTTTCAAACAGTACGCTAACGACAACGGTGTTGACGGTGAATGGACCTACGACGACGCT
ACCAAAACCTACACCGTAACGGAATGAGTTGGCTGCTGCCACCGCTGAGCAATAACTAGCATAACCCCTT
GGGGCCTCTAAACGGGTCTTGAGGGGTTTTTTGCTGAAAGGAGGAACTATATCCGGATATCCCGCAAGAG
GCCCGGCAGTACCGGCATAACCAAGCCTATGCCTACAGCATCCAGGGTGACGGTGCCGAGGATGACGATG
AGCGCATTGTTAGATTTCATACACGGTGCCTGACTGCGTTAGCAATTTAACTGTGATAAACTACCGCATT
AAAGCTTATCGATGATAAGCTGTCAAACATGAGAA
